Addgene plasmid #241175: memb-mNeongreen
Purpose: Middle entry vector for mini-Golden subcloning platform; mNeongreen
Depositing lab: Junsu Kang. Depositing organization: University of Wisconsin, Madison. Publication: Advancing knock-in approaches for robust genome editing in zebrafish. Rodriguez-Parks A, Beezley EG, Manna S, Silaban I, Almutawa SI, Cao S, Ahmed H, Guyer M, Baker S, Richards MP, Kang J. Biol Open. 2026 Feb 2:bio.062472. doi: 10.1242/bio.062472. PubMed 41630603.
Backbone
  Vector backbone: pU6a:sgRNA#27
  Vector type: Mini-Golden
Growth in bacteria
  Bacterial resistance: Spectinomycin, 50 μg/mL
  Growth temperature: 37°C
  Growth strain: DH5alpha
  Copy number: Unknown
Gene/Insert
  Gene/Insert name: mNeongreen
  Species: Synthetic
  Mutation: TCGC linker
  Cloning method: Restriction Enzyme; 5′ cloning site Unknown (unknown if destroyed); 3′ cloning site Unknown (unknown if destroyed)
Terms and licenses: Academic/Nonprofit Terms; Industry Terms: Not Available to Industry
How to cite: memb-mNeongreen was a gift from Junsu Kang (Addgene plasmid # 241175 ; http://n2t.net/addgene:241175 ; RRID:Addgene_241175)
