[The description below was written by a language model from this plasmid's Addgene catalogue record and pLannotate feature annotations shown in this document.]
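Description:
memb-mNeongreen is a small (about 3.5 kb) bacterial cloning plasmid that serves as a middle entry vector in the mini-Golden subcloning platform, a modular assembly system described in work on knock-in genome editing in zebrafish. It is built on the pU6a:sgRNA#27 backbone and is propagated in E. coli through a high-copy ColE1/pUC-type origin. Selection is with spectinomycin, conferred by an intact aadA (SmR) aminoglycoside adenylyltransferase gene. That gene sits downstream of fragments of a class 1 integron Pc promoter and a gentamicin acetyltransferase gene, which appear to be remnants of the resistance cassette's origin. Short lacZα and lacI fragments and rrnB T1 and T2 terminators are also annotated in the backbone, the terminators being elements that typically insulate a cloning region from read-through transcription.

The payload is the coding sequence for mNeonGreen, a bright, rapidly maturing monomeric green/yellow fluorescent protein derived from Branchiostoma lanceolatum, placed just after a partial multiple cloning site. The record notes a "TCGC linker" as the modification to the insert, plausibly a junction or overhang used in modular assembly, though its role is not spelled out. The plasmid name suggests a membrane-targeted version, but no membrane localisation motif is annotated or described. No promoter driving mNeonGreen is annotated. An SV40 polyadenylation signal lies downstream of the reporter but is annotated on the opposite strand, next to a T7 promoter fragment, so whether it serves the mNeonGreen sequence is unclear. This fits an entry module meant to donate the reporter to assembled constructs rather than to express it directly. The cloning sites used are not recorded.
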