Features (pLannotate 1.2.2; 12 found; start..end, strand, type, name):
     41..84      +  terminator     rrnB T1 terminator: Escherichia coli rrnB; transcription terminator T1 from the E. coli rrnB gene
    131..167     -  CDS            lacZα (fragment): LacZα fragment of β-galactosidase; lacZ fragment
    260..297     +  misc_feature   MCS (fragment): multiple cloning site
    311..1018    +  CDS            mNeonGreen: mNeonGreen is a basic (constitutively fluorescent) green/yellow fluorescent protein published in 2013, derived from Branchiostoma lanceolatum. It is reported to be a very rapidly-maturing monomer with moderate acid sensitivity.
   1029..1046    -  promoter       T7 promoter (fragment): promoter for bacteriophage T7 RNA polymerase
   1051..1185    -  polyA_signal   SV40 poly(A) signal: SV40 polyadenylation signal
   1360..1383    +  promoter       Pc promoter (fragment): intI1 (promoter lies within the coding sequence); class 1 integron promoter
   1559..1615    +  CDS            GmR (fragment): gentamycin acetyltransferase; aacC1; confers resistance to gentamycin
   1622..2413    +  CDS            SmR: aminoglycoside adenylyltransferase (Murphy, 1985); aadA; confers resistance to spectinomycin and streptomycin
   2506..3094    +  rep_origin     ori: high-copy-number ColE1/pMB1/pBR322/pUC origin of replication
   3277..3369    +  CDS            lacI (fragment): lac repressor; lacI; The lac repressor binds to the lac operator to inhibit transcription in E. coli. This inhibition can be relieved by adding lactose or isopropyl-β-D-thiogalactopyranoside (IPTG).
   3424..3451    -  terminator     rrnB T2 terminator: transcription terminator T2 from the E. coli rrnB gene
>Addgene plasmid #241175 | memb-mNeongreen | addgene full sequence | sequence record 482019 | Addgene NGS Result
ATTTGTCCTACTCAGGAGAGCGTTCACCGACAAACAACAGATAAAACGAAAGGCCCAGTCTTCCGACTGA
GCCTTTCGTTTTATTTGATGCCTGGCAGTTCCCTACTCTCGCGTTAACGCTAGCATGGATGTTTTCCCAG
TCACGACGTTGTAAAACGACGGCCAGTCTTAAGCTCGGGCCCGGTCTCTTCGCGCCACCATGCTGTGCTG
CATCAGAAGAACTAAACCGGTTGAGAAGAATGAAGAGGCCGATCAGGAGCTGCAGTCGACGGTACCGCGG
GCCCGGGACCCACCGGTCGCCACCAAGCTTATGGTGAGCAAGGGCGAGGAGGATAACATGGCCTCTCTCC
CAGCGACACATGAGTTACACATCTTTGGCTCCATCAACGGTGTGGACTTTGACATGGTGGGTCAGGGCAC
CGGCAATCCAAATGATGGTTATGAGGAGTTAAACCTGAAGTCCACCAAGGGTGACCTCCAGTTCTCCCCC
TGGATTCTGGTCCCTCATATCGGGTATGGCTTCCATCAGTACCTGCCCTACCCTGACGGGATGTCGCCTT
TCCAGGCCGCCATGGTAGATGGCTCCGGCTACCAAGTCCATCGCACAATGCAGTTTGAAGATGGTGCCTC
CCTTACTGTTAACTACCGCTACACCTACGAGGGAAGCCACATCAAAGGAGAGGCCCAGGTGAAGGGGACT
GGTTTCCCTGCTGACGGTCCTGTGATGACCAACTCGCTGACCGCTGCGGACTGGTGCAGGTCGAAGAAGA
CTTACCCCAACGACAAAACCATCATCAGTACCTTTAAGTGGAGTTACACCACTGGAAATGGCAAGCGCTA
CCGGAGCACTGCGCGGACCACCTACACCTTTGCCAAGCCAATGGCGGCTAACTATCTGAAGAACCAGCCG
ATGTACGTGTTCCGTAAGACGGAGCTCAAGCACTCCAAGACCGAGCTCAACTTCAAGGAGTGGCAAAAGG
CCTTTACCGATGTGATGGGCATGGACGAGCTGTACAAGTAAGCTAGAACTATAGTGAGTCGTATTACGTA
GATCCAGACATGATAAGATACATTGATGAGTTTGGACAAACCACAACTAGAATGCAGTGAAAAAAATGCT
TTATTTGTGAAATTTGTGATGCTATTGCTTTATTTGTAACCATTATAAGCTGCAATAAACAAGTTAACAA
CAACAATTGCATTCATTTTATGTTTCAGGTTCAGGGGGAGGTGTGGGAGGTTTTTTAATTCCTCAAGAGA
CCTCTAGACCAGCCAGGACAGAAATGCCTCGACTTCGCTGCTACCCAAGGTTGCCGGGTGACGCACACCG
TGGAAACGGATGAAGGCACGAACCCAGTGGACATAAGCCTGTTCGGTTCGTAAGCTGTAATGCAAGTAGC
GTATGCGCTCACGCAACTGGTCCAGAACCTTGACCGAACGCAGCGGTGGTAACGGCGCAGTGGCGGTTTT
CATGGCTTGTTATGACTGTTTTTTTGGGGTACAGTCTATGCCTCGGGCATCCAAGCAGCAAGCGCGTTAC
GCCGTGGGTCGATGTTTGATGTTATGGAGCAGCAACGATGTTACGCAGCAGGGCAGTCGCCCTAAAACAA
AGTTAAACATTATGAGGGAAGCGGTGATCGCCGAAGTATCGACTCAACTATCAGAGGTAGTTGGCGTCAT
CGAGCGCCATCTCGAACCGACGTTGCTGGCCGTACATTTGTACGGCTCCGCAGTGGATGGCGGCCTGAAG
CCACACAGTGATATTGATTTGCTGGTTACGGTGACCGTAAGGCTTGATGAAACAACGCGGCGAGCTTTGA
TCAACGACCTTTTGGAAACTTCGGCTTCCCCTGGAGAGAGCGAGATTCTCCGCGCTGTAGAAGTCACCAT
TGTTGTGCACGACGACATCATTCCGTGGCGTTATCCAGCTAAGCGCGAACTGCAATTTGGAGAATGGCAG
CGCAATGACATTCTTGCAGGTATCTTCGAGCCAGCCACGATCGACATTGATCTGGCTATCTTGCTGACAA
AAGCAAGAGAACATAGCGTTGCCTTGGTAGGTCCAGCGGCGGAGGAACTCTTTGATCCGGTTCCTGAACA
GGATCTATTTGAGGCGCTAAATGAAACCTTAACGCTATGGAACTCGCCGCCCGACTGGGCTGGCGATGAG
CGAAATGTAGTGCTTACGTTGTCCCGCATTTGGTACAGCGCAGTAACCGGCAAAATCGCGCCGAAGGATG
TCGCTGCCGACTGGGCAATGGAGCGCCTGCCGGCCCAGTATCAGCCCGTCATACTTGAAGCTAGACAGGC
TTATCTTGGACAAGAAGAAGATCGCTTGGCCTCGCGCGCAGATCAGTTGGAAGAATTTGTCCACTACGTG
AAAGGCGAGATCACCAAGGTAGTCGGCAAATAACCCTCGAGCCACCCATGACCAAAATCCCTTAACGTGA
GTTACGCGTCGTTCCACTGAGCGTCAGACCCCGTAGAAAAGATCAAAGGATCTTCTTGAGATCCTTTTTT
TCTGCGCGTAATCTGCTGCTTGCAAACAAAAAAACCACCGCTACCAGCGGTGGTTTGTTTGCCGGATCAA
GAGCTACCAACTCTTTTTCCGAAGGTAACTGGCTTCAGCAGAGCGCAGATACCAAATACTGTTCTTCTAG
TGTAGCCGTAGTTAGGCCACCACTTCAAGAACTCTGTAGCACCGCCTACATACCTCGCTCTGCTAATCCT
GTTACCAGTGGCTGCTGCCAGTGGCGATAAGTCGTGTCTTACCGGGTTGGACTCAAGACGATAGTTACCG
GATAAGGCGCAGCGGTCGGGCTGAACGGGGGGTTCGTGCACACAGCCCAGCTTGGAGCGAACGACCTACA
CCGAACTGAGATACCTACAGCGTGAGCTATGAGAAAGCGCCACGCTTCCCGAAGGGAGAAAGGCGGACAG
GTATCCGGTAAGCGGCAGGGTCGGAACAGGAGAGCGCACGAGGGAGCTTCCAGGGGGAAACGCCTGGTAT
CTTTATAGTCCTGTCGGGTTTCGCCACCTCTGACTTGAGCGTCGATTTTTGTGATGCTCGTCAGGGGGGC
GGAGCCTATGGAAAAACGCCAGCAACGCGGCCTTTTTACGGTTCCTGGCCTTTTGCTGGCCTTTTGCTCA
CATGTTCTTTCCTGCGTTATCCCCTGATTCTGTGGATAACCGTATTACCGCCTTTGAGTGAGCTGATACC
GCTCGCCGCAGCCGAACGACCGAGCGCAGCGAGTCAGTGAGCGAGGAAGCGGAAGAGCGCCCAATACGCA
AACCGCCTCTCCCCGCGCGTTGGCCGATTCATTAATGCAGCTGGCACGACAGGTTTCCCGACTGGAAAGC
GGGCAGTGAGCGCAACGCAATTAATACGCGTACCGCTAGCCAGGAAGAGTTTGTAGAAACGCAAAAAGGC
CATCCGTCAGGATGGCCTTCTGCTTAGTTTGATGCCTGGCAGTTTATGGCGGGCGTCCTGCCCGCCACCC
TCCGGGCCGTTGCTTCACAACGTTCAAATCCGCTCCCGGCGG
